Addgene plasmid #44645: pFA6a-link-yEmCitrine-Hygro
Depositing lab: Kurt Thorn. Depositing organization: Harvard University.
Backbone
  Vector backbone: pFA6a-link
  Vector type: Yeast Expression
  Selectable markers: Hygromycin
Growth in bacteria
  Bacterial resistance: Ampicillin, 100 μg/mL
  Growth temperature: 37°C
  Growth strain: DH5alpha
  Copy number: Unknown
Gene/Insert
  Gene/Insert name: yEmCitrine (alt name: yeast codon optimized monomeric Citrine)
  Insert size (bp): 717
  Mutation: A206R
Terms and licenses: Academic/Nonprofit Terms; Industry Terms: Not Available to Industry
Depositor comments: This vector is derived from the sequences published in “Optimized cassettes for fluorescent protein tagging in Saccharomyces cerevisiae.” Sheff MA, Thorn KS. Yeast. 2004 Jun;21(8):661-70.
How to cite: pFA6a-link-yEmCitrine-Hygro was a gift from Kurt Thorn (Addgene plasmid # 44645 ; http://n2t.net/addgene:44645 ; RRID:Addgene_44645)
