[The description below was written by a language model from this plasmid's Addgene catalogue record and pLannotate feature annotations shown in this document.]
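Description:
pFA6a-link-yEmCitrine-Hygro is a 5.1 kb yeast tagging plasmid built on the pFA6a-link backbone, one of a family of optimized cassettes for fluorescent protein tagging in Saccharomyces cerevisiae. In E. coli it is maintained by a high-copy ColE1/pUC-type origin and selected with ampicillin through the β-lactamase gene and its native promoter. The table shows no yeast replication origin or centromere. This fits a plasmid that serves as a template or source of an integrating cassette rather than as an episomal expression vector. Short annotated fragments of lacI, rop and bom are backbone remnants, and T7 and SP6 phage promoters flank the cassette region.

The payload is yEmCitrine, a 717 bp yeast codon-optimized monomeric Citrine, a yellow variant of GFP. It carries the A206R substitution, a change at a residue commonly altered to reduce GFP-family dimerization. The automated annotation labels this open reading frame as yeGFP, which reflects close sequence similarity rather than a discrepancy in the insert. No yeast promoter is annotated upstream of the coding sequence. The "link" in the backbone name suggests a linker preceding the fluorescent protein, although no linker appears as a feature. The ORF is followed by the S. cerevisiae ADH1 terminator and then the hphMX6 marker, which confers hygromycin resistance in yeast.

This arrangement suits C-terminal tagging of chromosomal genes. The linker–yEmCitrine–terminator–marker module would be fused in frame to the 3′ end of a target gene, so that the fusion is expressed from the gene's own promoter, and integrants are selected on hygromycin. The record itself does not describe the procedure.
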