Features (pLannotate 1.2.2; 11 found; start..end, strand, type, name):
     62..80      -  promoter       T7 promoter: promoter for bacteriophage T7 RNA polymerase
    102..155     -  CDS            lacI (fragment): lac repressor; lacI; The lac repressor binds to the lac operator to inhibit transcription in E. coli. This inhibition can be relieved by adding lactose or isopropyl-β-D-thiogalactopyranoside (IPTG).
    338..926     -  rep_origin     ori: high-copy-number ColE1/pMB1/pBR322/pUC origin of replication
   1097..1957    -  CDS            AmpR: β-lactamase; bla; confers resistance to ampicillin, carbenicillin, and related antibiotics
   1958..2062    -  promoter       AmpR promoter: bla
   2157..2192    +  CDS            rop (fragment): Rop protein, which maintains plasmids at low copy number; rop
   2294..2345    +  misc_feature   bom (fragment): basis of mobility region from pBR322
   2408..2426    +  promoter       SP6 promoter: promoter for bacteriophage SP6 RNA polymerase
   2496..3212    +  CDS            yeGFP: yeast-enhanced green fluorescent protein codons optimized for translation in S. cerevisiae and C. albicans
   3233..3420    +  terminator     ADH1 terminator: S. cerevisiae ADH1; transcription terminator for the S. cerevisiae alcohol dehydrogenase 1 (ADH1) gene
   3495..5070    +  gene           hphMX6: yeast selectable marker conferring hygromycin resistance
>Addgene plasmid #44645 | pFA6a-link-yEmCitrine-Hygro | depositor full sequence | sequence record 61114 | pFA6a-link-yEmCitrine-Hygro sequence 5116 bps
CGAATTCATCGATGATATCAGATCCACTAGTGGCCTATGCGGCCGCGGATCTGCCGGTCTCCCTATAGTG
AGTCGTATTAATTTCGATAAGCCAGGTTAACCTGCATTAATGAATCGGCCAACGCGCGGGGAGAGGCGGT
TTGCGTATTGGGCGCTCTTCCGCTTCCTCGCTCACTGACTCGCTGCGCTCGGTCGTTCGGCTGCGGCGAG
CGGTATCAGCTCACTCAAAGGCGGTAATACGGTTATCCACAGAATCAGGGGATAACGCAGGAAAGAACAT
GTGAGCAAAAGGCCAGCAAAAGGCCAGGAACCGTAAAAAGGCCGCGTTGCTGGCGTTTTTCCATAGGCTC
CGCCCCCCTGACGAGCATCACAAAAATCGACGCTCAAGTCAGAGGTGGCGAAACCCGACAGGACTATAAA
GATACCAGGCGTTTCCCCCTGGAAGCTCCCTCGTGCGCTCTCCTGTTCCGACCCTGCCGCTTACCGGATA
CCTGTCCGCCTTTCTCCCTTCGGGAAGCGTGGCGCTTTCTCAATGCTCACGCTGTAGGTATCTCAGTTCG
GTGTAGGTCGTTCGCTCCAAGCTGGGCTGTGTGCACGAACCCCCCGTTCAGCCCGACCGCTGCGCCTTAT
CCGGTAACTATCGTCTTGAGTCCAACCCGGTAAGACACGACTTATCGCCACTGGCAGCAGCCACTGGTAA
CAGGATTAGCAGAGCGAGGTATGTAGGCGGTGCTACAGAGTTCTTGAAGTGGTGGCCTAACTACGGCTAC
ACTAGAAGGACAGTATTTGGTATCTGCGCTCTGCTGAAGCCAGTTACCTTCGGAAAAAGAGTTGGTAGCT
CTTGATCCGGCAAACAAACCACCGCTGGTAGCGGTGGTTTTTTTGTTTGCAAGCAGCAGATTACGCGCAG
AAAAAAAGGATCTCAAGAAGATCCTTTGATCTTTTCTACGGGGTCTGACGCTCAGTGGAACGAAAACTCA
CGTTAAGGGATTTTGGTCATGAGATTATCAAAAAGGATCTTCACCTAGATCCTTTTAAATTAAAAATGAA
GTTTTAAATCAATCTAAAGTATATATGAGTAAACTTGGTCTGACAGTTACCAATGCTTAATCAGTGAGGC
ACCTATCTCAGCGATCTGTCTATTTCGTTCATCCATAGTTGCCTGACTCCCCGTCGTGTAGATAACTACG
ATACGGGAGGGCTTACCATCTGGCCCCAGTGCTGCAATGATACCGCGAGACCCACGCTCACCGGCTCCAG
ATTTATCAGCAATAAACCAGCCAGCCGGAAGGGCCGAGCGCAGAAGTGGTCCTGCAACTTTATCCGCCTC
CATCCAGTCTATTAATTGTTGCCGGGAAGCTAGAGTAAGTAGTTCGCCAGTTAATAGTTTGCGCAACGTT
GTTGCCATTGCTACAGGCATCGTGGTGTCACGCTCGTCGTTTGGTATGGCTTCATTCAGCTCCGGTTCCC
AACGATCAAGGCGAGTTACATGATCCCCCATGTTGTGCAAAAAAGCGGTTAGCTCCTTCGGTCCTCCGAT
CGTTGTCAGAAGTAAGTTGGCCGCAGTGTTATCACTCATGGTTATGGCAGCACTGCATAATTCTCTTACT
GTCATGCCATCCGTAAGATGCTTTTCTGTGACTGGTGAGTACTCAACCAAGTCATTCTGAGAATAGTGTA
TGCGGCGACCGAGTTGCTCTTGCCCGGCGTCAATACGGGATAATACCGCGCCACATAGCAGAACTTTAAA
AGTGCTCATCATTGGAAAACGTTCTTCGGGGCGAAAACTCTCAAGGATCTTACCGCTGTTGAGATCCAGT
TCGATGTAACCCACTCGTGCACCCAACTGATCTTCAGCATCTTTTACTTTCACCAGCGTTTCTGGGTGAG
CAAAAACAGGAAGGCAAAATGCCGCAAAAAAGGGAATAAGGGCGACACGGAAATGTTGAATACTCATACT
CTTCCTTTTTCAATATTATTGAAGCATTTATCAGGGTTATTGTCTCATGAGCGGATACATATTTGAATGT
ATTTAGAAAAATAAACAAATAGGGGTTCCGCGCACATTTCCCCGAAAAGTGCCACCTGACGTCTAAGAAA
CCATTATTATCATGACATTAACCTATAAAAATAGGCGTATCACGAGGCCCTTTCGTCTCGCGCGTTTCGG
TGATGACGGTGAAAACCTCTGACACATGCAGCTCCCGGAGACGGTCACAGCTTGTCTGTAAGCGGATGCC
GGGAGCAGACAAGCCCGTCAGGGCGCGTCAGCGGGTGTTGGCGGGTGTCGGGGCTGGCTTAACTATGCGG
CATCAGAGCAGATTGTACTGAGAGTGCACCATATGGACATATTGTCGTTAGAACGCGGCTACAATTAATA
CATAACCTTATGTATCATACACATACGATTTAGGTGACACTATAGAACGCGGCCGCCAGCTGAAGCTTCG
TACGCTGCAGGTCGACGGATCGGTGACGGTGCTGGTTTAATTAACATGTCTAAAGGTGAAGAATTATTCA
CTGGTGTTGTCCCAATTTTGGTTGAATTAGATGGTGATGTTAATGGTCACAAATTTTCTGTCTCCGGTGA
AGGTGAAGGTGATGCTACTTACGGTAAATTGACCTTAAAATTTATTTGTACTACTGGTAAATTGCCAGTT
CCATGGCCAACCTTAGTCACTACTTTAGGTTATGGTTTGATGTGTTTTGCTAGATACCCAGATCATATGA
AACAACATGACTTTTTCAAGTCTGCCATGCCAGAAGGTTATGTTCAAGAAAGAACTATTTTTTTCAAAGA
TGACGGTAACTACAAGACCAGAGCTGAAGTCAAGTTTGAAGGTGATACCTTAGTTAATAGAATCGAATTA
AAAGGTATTGATTTTAAAGAAGATGGTAACATTTTAGGTCACAAATTGGAATACAACTATAACTCTCACA
ATGTTTACATCATGGCTGACAAACAAAAGAATGGTATCAAAGTTAACTTCAAAATTAGACACAACATTGA
AGATGGTTCTGTTCAATTAGCTGACCATTATCAACAAAATACTCCAATTGGTGATGGTCCAGTCTTGTTA
CCAGACAACCATTACTTATCCTATCAATCTAGATTATCCAAAGATCCAAACGAAAAGAGAGACCACATGG
TCTTGTTAGAATTTGTTACTGCTGCTGGTATTACCCATGGTATGGATGAATTGTACAAATAAGGCGCGCC
ACTTCTAAATAAGCGAATTTCTTATGATTTATGATTTTTATTATTAAATAAGTTATAAAAAAAATAAGTG
TATACAAATTTTAAAGTGACTCTTAGGTTTTAAAACGAAAATTCTTATTCTTGAGTAACTCTTTCCTGTA
GGTCAGGTTGCTTTCTCAGGTATAGTATGAGGTCGCTCTTATTGACCACACCTCTACCGGCAGATCCGCT
AGGGATAACAGGGTAATATAGATCTGTTTAGCTTGCCTCGTCCCCGCCGGGTCACCCGGCCAGCGACATG
GAGGCCCAGAATACCCTCCTTGACAGTCTTGACGTGCGCAGCTCAGGGGCATGATGTGACTGTCGCCCGT
ACATTTAGCCCATACATCCCCATGTATAATCATTTGCATCCATACATTTTGATGGCCGCACGGCGCGAAG
CAAAAATTACGGCTCCTCGCTGCAGACCTGCGAGCAGGGAAACGCTCCCCTCACAGACGCGTTGAATTGT
CCCCACGCCGCGCCCCTGTAGAGAAATATAAAAGGTTAGGATTTGCCACTGAGGTTCTTCTTTCATATAC
TTCCTTTTAAAATCTTGCTAGGATACAGTTCTCACATCACATCCGAACATAAACAACCATGGGTAAAAAG
CCTGAACTCACCGCGACGTCTGTCGAGAAGTTTCTGATCGAAAAGTTCGACAGCGTCTCCGACCTGATGC
AGCTCTCGGAGGGCGAAGAATCTCGTGCTTTCAGCTTCGATGTAGGAGGGCGTGGATATGTCCTGCGGGT
AAATAGCTGCGCCGATGGTTTCTACAAAGATCGTTATGTTTATCGGCACTTTGCATCGGCCGCGCTCCCG
ATTCCGGAAGTGCTTGACATTGGGGAATTCAGCGAGAGCCTGACCTATTGCATCTCCCGCCGTGCACAGG
GTGTCACGTTGCAAGACCTGCCTGAAACCGAACTGCCCGCTGTTCTGCAGCCGGTCGCGGAGGCCATGGA
TGCGATCGCTGCGGCCGATCTTAGCCAGACGAGCGGGTTCGGCCCATTCGGACCGCAAGGAATCGGTCAA
TACACTACATGGCGTGATTTCATATGCGCGATTGCTGATCCCCATGTGTATCACTGGCAAACTGTGATGG
ACGACACCGTCAGTGCGTCCGTCGCGCAGGCTCTCGATGAGCTGATGCTTTGGGCCGAGGACTGCCCCGA
AGTCCGGCACCTCGTGCACGCGGATTTCGGCTCCAACAATGTCCTGACGGACAATGGCCGCATAACAGCG
GTCATTGACTGGAGCGAGGCGATGTTCGGGGATTCCCAATACGAGGTCGCCAACATCTTCTTCTGGAGGC
CGTGGTTGGCTTGTATGGAGCAGCAGACGCGCTACTTCGAGCGGAGGCATCCGGAGCTTGCAGGATCGCC
GCGGCTCCGGGCGTATATGCTCCGCATTGGTCTTGACCAACTCTATCAGAGCTTGGTTGACGGCAATTTC
GATGATGCAGCTTGGGCGCAGGGTCGATGCGACGCAATCGTCCGATCCGGAGCCGGGACTGTCGGGCGTA
CACAAATCGCCCGCAGAAGCGCGGCCGTCTGGACCGATGGCTGTGTAGAAGTACTCGCCGATAGTGGAAA
CCGACGCCCCAGCACTCGTCCGAGGGCAAAGGAATAATCAGTACTGACAATAAAAAGATTCTTGTTTTCA
AGAACTTGTCATTTGTATAGTTTTTTTATATTGTAGTTGTTCTATTTTAATCAAATGTTAGCGTGATTTA
TATTTTTTTTCGCCTCGACATCATCTGCCCAGATGCGAAGTTAAGTGCGCAGAAAGTAATATCATGCGTC
AATCGTATGTGAATGCTGGTCGCTATACTGCTGTCGATTCGATACTAACGCCGCCATCCAGTGTCGAAAA
CGAGCT
