>Addgene plasmid #44645 | pFA6a-link-yEmCitrine-Hygro | addgene partial sequence | sequence record 63582 | SP6 5'-ATTTAGGTGACACTATAG-3'
CGGATCGGTGACGGTGCTGGTTTAATTAACATGTCTAAAGGTGAAGAATTATTCACTGGTGTTGTCCCAA
TTTTGGTTGAATTAGATGGTGATGTTAATGGTCACAAATTTTCTGTCTCCGGTGAAGGTGAAGGTGATGC
TACTTACGGTAAATTGACCTTAAAATTTATTTGTACTACTGGTAAATTGCCAGTTCCATGGCCAACCTTA
GTCACTACTTTAGGTTATGGTTTGATGTGTTTTGCTAGATACCCAGATCATATGAAACAACATGACTTTT
TCAAGTCTGCCATGCCAGAAGGTTATGTTCAAGAAAGAACTATTTTTTTCAAAGATGACGGTAACTACAA
GACCAGAGCTGAAGTCAAGTTTGAAGGTGATACCTTAGTTAATAGAATCGAATTAAAAGGTATTGATTTT
AAAGAAGATGGTAACATTTTAGGTCACAAATTGGAATACAACTATAACTCTCACAATGTTTACATCATGG
CTGACAAACAAAAGAATGGTATCAAAGTTAACTTCAAAATTAGACACAACATTGAAGATGGTTCTGTTCA
ATTAGCTGACCATTATCAACAAAATACTCCAATTGGTGATGGTCCAGTCTTGTTACCAGACAACCATTAC
TTATCCTATCAATCTAGATTATCCAAAGATCCAAACGAAAAGAGAGACCACATGGTCTTGTTAGAATTTG
TTACTGCTGCTGGTATTACCCATGGTATTGATGAATTGTACAAATAAGGCGCGCCACTTCTAAATAAGCG
AATTTCTTATGATTTATGATTTTTATTATT
