>Addgene plasmid #44645 | pFA6a-link-yEmCitrine-Hygro | addgene partial sequence | sequence record 63599 | T7 5'-TAATACGACTCACTATAGGG-3'
TCTGATATCATCGATGAATTCGAGCTCGTTTTCGACACTGGATGGCGGCGTTAGTATCGAATCGACAGCA
GTATAGCGACCAGCATTCACATACGATTGACGCATGATATTACTTTCTGCGCACTTAACTTCGCATCTGG
GCAGATGATGTCGAGGCGAAAAAAAATATAAATCACGCTAACATTTGATTAAAATAGAACAACTACAATA
TAAAAAAACTATACAAATGACAAGTTCTTGAAAACAAGAATCTTTTTATTGTCAGTACTGATTATTCCTT
TGCCCTCGGACGAGTGCTGGGGCGTCGGTTTCCACTATCGGCGAGTACTTCTACACAGCCATCGGTCCAG
ACGGCCGCGCTTCTGCGGGCGATTTGTGTACGCCCGACAGTCCCGGCTCCGGATCGGACGATTGCGTCGC
ATCGACCCTGCGCCCAAGCTGCATCATCGAAATTGCCGTCAACCAAGCTCTGATAGAGTTGGTCAAGACC
AATGCGGAGCATATACGCCCGGAGCCGCGGCGATCCTGCAAGCTCCGGATGCCTCCGCTCGAAGTAGCGC
GTCTGCTGCTCCATACAAGCCAACCACGGCCTCCAGAAGAAGATGTTGGCGACCTCGTATTGGGAATCCC
CGAACATCGCCTCGCTCCAGTCAATGACCGCTGTTATGCGGCCATTGTCCGTCAGGACATTGTTGGAGCC
GAAATCCGCGTGCACGAGGTGCCGGACTTCGGGGCAGTCCTCGGCCCAAAGCATCAGCTCATCGAGAGCC
TGCGCGACGGACGCACTGACGGTGTCGTCCATCACAGTTG
